Addgene plasmid #1644: L4129
Purpose: (Empty Backbone)
Depositing lab: Andrew Fire. Depositing organization: Carnegie Institution for Science.
Backbone
  Vector backbone: Unknown
  Backbone size (bp): 3642
  Vector type: Worm Expression, RNAi
Growth in bacteria
  Bacterial resistance: Ampicillin, 100 μg/mL
  Growth temperature: 37°C
  Growth strain: DH5alpha
  Copy number: Unknown
Gene/Insert
  Gene/Insert name: None
  Tag / fusion protein: T7p, lacZN, OriF1>>, OriF1<<, T3p
  Cloning method: Restriction Enzyme
Terms and licenses: Academic/Nonprofit Terms; Industry Terms: Not Available to Industry
Depositor comments: See Fire Lab C. Elegans Vector Kit documentation 99
How to cite: L4129 was a gift from Andrew Fire (Addgene plasmid # 1644 ; http://n2t.net/addgene:1644 ; RRID:Addgene_1644)
