[The description below was written by a language model from this plasmid's Addgene catalogue record and pLannotate feature annotations shown in this document.]
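Description:
L4129 is a 3,642 bp plasmid from a C. elegans vector kit, catalogued as a worm expression/RNAi vector and listed as an empty backbone with no named insert. The record gives the backbone as unknown, but the annotated features have a pBluescript-type layout. These include a high-copy ColE1/pUC origin for propagation in E. coli, an ampicillin resistance gene (β-lactamase) with its own promoter for selection, and an f1 phage origin that allows single-stranded DNA to be produced with helper phage. There is also a lac promoter/operator region with a CAP binding site and fragments of lacZα and lacI. The catalogue field lists f1 origins in both orientations, whereas the feature table shows only one.

The functional core is a pBluescript-derived multiple cloning site, detected as two fragments and flanked by a T3 promoter on one side and an inward-facing T7 promoter on the other. This convergent arrangement lets either strand of a cloned fragment be transcribed by phage RNA polymerases. Sense and antisense RNA can therefore be made and combined into double-stranded RNA, which fits the RNAi classification.

Although the catalogue states that there is no insert, the feature table annotates a roughly 650 bp fragment of the C. elegans unc-54 gene between the cloning site and the T7 promoter. This gene encodes a muscle myosin heavy chain required for contraction. The record does not explain the discrepancy. The segment could be coding sequence serving as an RNAi template or some other unc-54-derived element, so the kit documentation cited by the depositor should be consulted to settle its role. No worm promoter or reporter is annotated.
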