Features (pLannotate 1.2.2; 14 found; start..end, strand, type, name):
      1..47      +  misc_feature   MCS (fragment): pBluescript multiple cloning site
     71..130     +  misc_feature   MCS (fragment): pBluescript multiple cloning site
    121..774     +  CDS            unc-54 (fragment): MYO4_CAEEL - Also known as myo-4. Experimental evidence at protein level: Swiss-Prot protein existence level 1. Required for muscle contraction. From Caenorhabditis elegans.
    798..816     -  promoter       T7 promoter: promoter for bacteriophage T7 RNA polymerase
    824..979     +  CDS            lacZα (fragment): LacZα fragment of β-galactosidase; lacZ fragment
    984..1412    +  rep_origin     f1 ori (sequence partly withheld): f1 bacteriophage origin of replication; arrow indicates direction of (+) strand synthesis
   1465..1569    +  promoter       AmpR promoter: bla
   1570..2430    +  CDS            AmpR: β-lactamase; bla; confers resistance to ampicillin, carbenicillin, and related antibiotics
   2601..3189    +  rep_origin     ori: high-copy-number ColE1/pMB1/pBR322/pUC origin of replication
   3372..3464    +  CDS            lacI (fragment): lac repressor; lacI; The lac repressor binds to the lac operator to inhibit transcription in E. coli. This inhibition can be relieved by adding lactose or isopropyl-β-D-thiogalactopyranoside (IPTG).
   3477..3498    +  protein_bind   CAP binding site: CAP binding activates transcription in the presence of cAMP. E. coli catabolite activator protein
   3513..3543    +  promoter       lac promoter: promoter for the E. coli lac operon
   3551..3567    +  protein_bind   lac operator: The lac repressor binds to the lac operator to inhibit transcription in E. coli. This inhibition can be relieved by adding lactose or isopropyl-β-D-thiogalactopyranoside (IPTG). lac repressor encoded by lacI
   3612..3630    +  promoter       T3 promoter: promoter for bacteriophage T3 RNA polymerase
>Addgene plasmid #1644 | L4129 | depositor full sequence | sequence record 254 | Author sequence
GAGCTCCACCGCGGTGGCGGCCGCTCTAGAACTAGTGGATCCACCGGTTCCATGGCTAGCCACGTGACGC
GTGGATCCCCCGGGCTGCAGGAATTCGATATCAAGCTTATCGATACCGTCGACCTCGAGGATGCCAAGAG
ACGCCAAGCCCAAAAGATCAACGAGCTCCAAGAGGCTCTTGATGCCGCCAACTCTAAGAACGCTTCTCTT
GAGAAGACCAAGTCCAGACTTGTCGGAGACTTGGACGACGCTCAAGTTGATGTCGAGAGAGCCAACGGTG
TCGCCAGTGCTCTTGAGAAGAAGCAAAAGGGCTTCGACAAGATCATCGACGAATGGAGAAAGAAGACCGA
CGACTTGGCCGCTGAGCTTGATGGAGCTCAACGCGACCTTCGCAACACCTCCACTGATCTCTTCAAGGCC
AAGAACGCCCAAGAGGAGCTCGCCGAGGTTGTTGAGGGACTCCGCCGTGAGAACAAGAGCTTGAGCCAAG
AGATCAAGGATCTTACCGATCAACTCGGAGAGGGAGGACGCTCTGTCCACGAAATGCAAAAGATCATCCG
CCGTCTTGAGATTGAGAAGGAAGAACTCCAACACGCTTTGGACGAGGCTGAGGCTGCCCTTGAAGCTGAA
GAGAGCAAGGTTCTCCGCGCCCAGGTTGAAGTTTCCCAGATCCGTTCCGAAATCGAGAAACGCATCCAGG
AGAAGGAGGAAGAGTTCGAGAACACGAGAAAGAACCACGCCCGCGCTCTTGAATCAATGCAAGCTTCCCT
CGAGGGGGGGCCCGGTACCCAATTCGCCCTATAGTGAGTCGTATTACGCGCGCTCACTGGCCGTCGTTTT
ACAACGTCGTGACTGGGAAAACCCTGGCGTTACCCAACTTAATCGCCTTGCAGCACATCCCCCTTTCGCC
AGCTGGCGTAATAGCGAAGAGGCCCGCACCGATCGCCCTTCCCAACAGTTGCGCAGCCTGAATGGCGAAT
GGG
[124 nt withheld, positions 984-1107]
C
[91 nt withheld, positions 1109-1199]
A
[49 nt withheld, positions 1201-1249]
CCTTTGACGTTGGAGTCCACGTTCTTT
[37 nt withheld, positions 1277-1313]
ACCCTATCTCGGTCTATTCTTTTGATTTATAAGGGATTTTGCCGATTTCGGCCTATTGGTTAAAAAATGA
GCTGATTTAACAAAAATTTAACGCGAATTTTAACAAAATATTAACGCTTACAATTTAGGTGGCACTTTTC
GGGGAAATGTGCGCGGAACCCCTATTTGTTTATTTTTCTAAATACATTCAAATATGTATCCGCTCATGAG
ACAATAACCCTGATAAATGCTTCAATAATATTGAAAAAGGAAGAGTATGAGTATTCAACATTTCCGTGTC
GCCCTTATTCCCTTTTTTGCGGCATTTTGCCTTCCTGTTTTTGCTCACCCAGAAACGCTGGTGAAAGTAA
AAGATGCTGAAGATCAGTTGGGTGCACGAGTGGGTTACATCGAACTGGATCTCAACAGCGGTAAGATCCT
TGAGAGTTTTCGCCCCGAAGAACGTTTTCCAATGATGAGCACTTTTAAAGTTCTGCTATGTGGCGCGGTA
TTATCCCGTATTGACGCCGGGCAAGAGCAACTCGGTCGCCGCATACACTATTCTCAGAATGACTTGGTTG
AGTACTCACCAGTCACAGAAAAGCATCTTACGGATGGCATGACAGTAAGAGAATTATGCAGTGCTGCCAT
AACCATGAGTGATAACACTGCGGCCAACTTACTTCTGACAACGATCGGAGGACCGAAGGAGCTAACCGCT
TTTTTGCACAACATGGGGGATCATGTAACTCGCCTTGATCGTTGGGAACCGGAGCTGAATGAAGCCATAC
CAAACGACGAGCGTGACACCACGATGCCTGTAGCAATGGCAACAACGTTGCGCAAACTATTAACTGGCGA
ACTACTTACTCTAGCTTCCCGGCAACAATTAATAGACTGGATGGAGGCGGATAAAGTTGCAGGACCACTT
CTGCGCTCGGCCCTTCCGGCTGGCTGGTTTATTGCTGATAAATCTGGAGCCGGTGAGCGTGGGTCTCGCG
GTATCATTGCAGCACTGGGGCCAGATGGTAAGCCCTCCCGTATCGTAGTTATCTACACGACGGGGAGTCA
GGCAACTATGGATGAACGAAATAGACAGATCGCTGAGATAGGTGCCTCACTGATTAAGCATTGGTAACTG
TCAGACCAAGTTTACTCATATATACTTTAGATTGATTTAAAACTTCATTTTTAATTTAAAAGGATCTAGG
TGAAGATCCTTTTTGATAATCTCATGACCAAAATCCCTTAACGTGAGTTTTCGTTCCACTGAGCGTCAGA
CCCCGTAGAAAAGATCAAAGGATCTTCTTGAGATCCTTTTTTTCTGCGCGTAATCTGCTGCTTGCAAACA
AAAAAACCACCGCTACCAGCGGTGGTTTGTTTGCCGGATCAAGAGCTACCAACTCTTTTTCCGAAGGTAA
CTGGCTTCAGCAGAGCGCAGATACCAAATACTGTCCTTCTAGTGTAGCCGTAGTTAGGCCACCACTTCAA
GAACTCTGTAGCACCGCCTACATACCTCGCTCTGCTAATCCTGTTACCAGTGGCTGCTGCCAGTGGCGAT
AAGTCGTGTCTTACCGGGTTGGACTCAAGACGATAGTTACCGGATAAGGCGCAGCGGTCGGGCTGAACGG
GGGGTTCGTGCACACAGCCCAGCTTGGAGCGAACGACCTACACCGAACTGAGATACCTACAGCGTGAGCT
ATGAGAAAGCGCCACGCTTCCCGAAGGGAGAAAGGCGGACAGGTATCCGGTAAGCGGCAGGGTCGGAACA
GGAGAGCGCACGAGGGAGCTTCCAGGGGGAAACGCCTGGTATCTTTATAGTCCTGTCGGGTTTCGCCACC
TCTGACTTGAGCGTCGATTTTTGTGATGCTCGTCAGGGGGGCGGAGCCTATGGAAAAACGCCAGCAACGC
GGCCTTTTTACGGTTCCTGGCCTTTTGCTGGCCTTTTGCTCACATGTTCTTTCCTGCGTTATCCCCTGAT
TCTGTGGATAACCGTATTACCGCCTTTGAGTGAGCTGATACCGCTCGCCGCAGCCGAACGACCGAGCGCA
GCGAGTCAGTGAGCGAGGAAGCGGAAGAGCGCCCAATACGCAAACCGCCTCTCCCCGCGCGTTGGCCGAT
TCATTAATGCAGCTGGCACGACAGGTTTCCCGACTGGAAAGCGGGCAGTGAGCGCAACGCAATTAATGTG
AGTTAGCTCACTCATTAGGCACCCCAGGCTTTACACTTTATGCTTCCGGCTCGTATGTTGTGTGGAATTG
TGAGCGGATAACAATTTCACACAGGAAACAGCTATGACCATGATTACGCCAAGCGCGCAATTAACCCTCA
CTAAAGGGAACAAAAGCTG
