>Addgene plasmid #1644 | L4129 | addgene partial sequence | sequence record 16777 | 1644_m13reverse
GNTTACCTCCTAAGGGAACAAAAGCTGGAGCTCCACCGCGGTGGCGGCCGCTCTAGAACTAGCGNATCCA
CCGGTTCCATGGCTAGCCACGTGACGCGTGGATCCCCCGGGCTGCAGGAATTCGATATCAAGCTTATCGA
TACCGTCGACCTCGAGGATGCCAAGAGACGCCAAGCCCAAAAGATCAACGAGCTCCAAGAGGCTCTTGAT
GCCGCCAACTCTAAGAACGCTTCTCTTGAGAAGACCAAGTCCAGACTTGTCGGAGACTTGGACGACGCTC
AAGTTGATGTCGAGAGAGCCAACGGTGTCGCCAGTGCTCTTGAGAAGAAGCAAAAGGGCTTCGACAAGAT
CATCGACGAATGGAGAAAGAAGACCGACGACTTGGCCGCTGAGCTTGATGGAGCTCAACGCGACCTTCGC
AACACCTCCACTGATCTCTTCAAGGCCAAGAACGCCCAAGAGGAGCTCGCCGAGGTTGTTGAGGGACTCC
GCCGTGAGAACAAGAGCTTGAGCCAAGAGATCAAGGATCTTACCGATCAACTCGGAGAGGGAGGACGCTC
TGTCCACGAAATGCAAAAGATCATCCGCCGTCTTGAGATTGAGAAGGAAGAACTCCAACACGCTTTGGAC
GAGGCTGAGGCTGCCCTTGAAGCTGAAGAGAGCAAGGTTCTCCGCGCCCAGGTTGAAGTTTCCCAGATCC
GTTCCGAAATCGAGAAACGCATCCAGGAGAAGGAGGAAGAGTTCGAGAACACGAGAAAGAACCACGCCCG
CGCTCTTGAATCAATGCAAGCTTCCCTCGAGGGGGGGCCCGGTACCCAATTCGCCCTATAGTGAGTCGTA
TTACGCGCGCTCACTGGCCGTCGTTTTACAACGTCGTGACTGGGAAAACCCTGGCGTTACCCCAACTTAA
TCGCCTTGCAGCACATCCCCCTTTCGCCAGCTGGCGTAATAGCGAAAAGGCCCGCACCGATCGCCCTTCC
CAACAGTTGCGCAGCCTGAATGGCGAATGGGACGCGCCCTGTAGCGGCGCATTAAGCGCGGNGGGTGTGG
TGGTNACNCGCAGCGNGACNGCTACCTTGCCAGGGCCNTANCNCCNGCTCCTTNNCTTTCTTCCTTCCTT
TCCCCCCCGTTCGCCGGTTTTCCNGTNAGCTNTAAATCGGGGNTTCCTTTAGGTTCNNATTAGGNTTTAC
GNCCCCCCCCCCAAAANTNGATNNGGGGTGGTTCNGTAGGGGCCCCCCCNTGAAANNGTTTTCCCNTTNG
GTGGAGCCCNNTNTTTAAGGGACTTNTTCAAANGAAAANCCCNCCCTTTTGGNTTTTTTTTNTTANGAAT
TNNCANNCCCCTTGTTNAANGGGTTTNAAAATTCNCNTTTNAAATTNNTN
